Addgene plasmid #225935: 8_T7-PH-mScarlet3
Purpose: In vitro synthesis of mRNA for fluorescent protein mScarlet3 tagged with the PH membrane localisation signal
Depositing lab: Michalis Averof. Depositing organization: Institut de Genomique Fonctionnelle de Lyon (IGFL). Publication: Targeting the cell membrane in established and emerging model organisms. Karapidaki I, Handberg-Thorsager M, Momose T, Yasuo H, Genikhovich G, Assaf S, Deleau C, Pang Y, Pavlich C, Lohmann B, Rusciano ML, Stranges M, Mathieu J, Zilliox M, Ustyantsev K, Salmon B, Laplace-Builhe B, Koenig M, Colgren JJ, Arnone MI, Berezikov E, Brunet T, Bucher G, Burkhardt P, Dickinson DJ, Houliston E, Huisken J, Leclere L, Averof M. bioRxiv [Preprint]. 2025 Nov 29:2024.11.12.623055. doi: 10.1101/2024.11.12.623055. PubMed 41279658.
Backbone
  Vector backbone: pTwist
  Backbone manufacturer: Twist Bioscience
  Total vector size (bp): 4339
  Vector type: In vitro transcription
Growth in bacteria
  Bacterial resistance: Ampicillin, 100 μg/mL
  Growth temperature: 37°C
  Growth strain: DH5alpha
  Copy number: High Copy
Gene/Insert
  Gene/Insert name: PH-mScarlet3
  Species: Synthetic
  Insert size (bp): 2118
  Promoter: T7
  Cloning method: Gene Synthesis
  Sequencing primers: 5′ n/a
Terms and licenses: Academic/Nonprofit Terms; Industry Terms: Not Available to Industry
Depositor comments: Please visit https://doi.org/10.1101/2024.11.12.623055 for bioRxiv preprint.
How to cite: 8_T7-PH-mScarlet3 was a gift from Michalis Averof (Addgene plasmid # 225935 ; http://n2t.net/addgene:225935 ; RRID:Addgene_225935)
