[The description below was written by a language model from this plasmid's Addgene catalogue record and pLannotate feature annotations shown in this document.]
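Description:
8_T7-PH-mScarlet3 is a 4,339 bp in vitro transcription template built by gene synthesis in the pTwist backbone. It is propagated in E. coli as a high-copy plasmid using a ColE1/pUC-type origin of replication, with selection through an ampicillin resistance gene (β-lactamase) driven by its own bla promoter. The annotation also picks up a short lacZα remnant and an attB1-like Gateway site in the backbone. These appear to be vector remnants rather than functional parts of the payload.

The synthetic insert (recorded as 2,118 bp) places a bacteriophage T7 promoter upstream of a fusion coding sequence, so that T7 RNA polymerase can generate mRNA from the plasmid in vitro. Immediately after the T7 promoter, the feature table detects a fragment matching the Drosophila hsp70Bb promoter region. Its position suggests it may serve as a 5′ leader, although the record does not state its role. The open reading frame begins with a fragment of human phospholipase C delta 1 (PLCD1) corresponding to the PH membrane localisation signal, a domain that binds phosphatidylinositol 4,5-bisphosphate and so recruits the fusion to the plasma membrane. It is joined to a red fluorescent protein that the software matches to an mScarlet-family variant and the depositor identifies as mScarlet3. About a kilobase of sequence between the end of the reporter and the origin is unannotated, and the record does not say what 3′ elements it contains.

The synthesised mRNA is intended for fluorescent labelling of cell membranes. The associated publication concerns membrane targeting in established and emerging model organisms.
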