Features (pLannotate 1.2.2; 9 found; start..end, strand, type, name):
     61..104     -  CDS            lacZα (fragment): LacZα fragment of β-galactosidase; lacZ fragment
    157..175     +  promoter       T7 promoter: promoter for bacteriophage T7 RNA polymerase
    185..296     +  promoter       hsp70 promoter (fragment): Drosophila melanogaster hsp70Bb promoter
    309..845     +  CDS            PLCD1 (fragment): PLCD1_HUMAN - Experimental evidence at protein level: Swiss-Prot protein existence level 1. The production of the second messenger molecules diacylglycerol (DAG) and inositol 1,4,5-trisphosphate (IP3) is mediated by activated phosphatidylinositol-specific phospholipase C enzymes (PubMed:9188725). Essential for trophoblast and placental development (By similarity). Binds phosphatidylinositol 4,5-bisphosphate (PubMed:7890667, PubMed:9188725). From Homo sapiens (Human).
    837..1507    +  CDS            mScarlet-2I (fragment): mScarlet-I derivative in which the N- and C-termini have been modified to reduce cytotoxicity (Valbuena et al., 2020) preserves the original mammalian codon optimization
   2519..3107    -  rep_origin     ori: high-copy-number ColE1/pMB1/pBR322/pUC origin of replication
   3224..3248    -  protein_bind   attB1: mutant version of attB; recombination site for the Gateway® BP reaction BP Clonase™
   3348..4208    -  CDS            AmpR: β-lactamase; bla; confers resistance to ampicillin, carbenicillin, and related antibiotics
   4209..4313    -  promoter       AmpR promoter: bla
>Addgene plasmid #225935 | 8_T7-PH-mScarlet3 | addgene full sequence | sequence record 448046 | Addgene NGS Result
CCTGAAACAAAACCCATCGTACGGCCAAGGAAGTCTCCAATAACTGTGATCCACCACAAGCGCCAGGGTT
TTCCCAGTCACGACGTTGTAAAACGACGGCCAGTCATGCATAATCCGCACGCATCTGGAATAAGGAAGTG
CCATTCCGCCTGACCTTAATACGACTCACTATAGGGCGAATTGGGTAAAGTGCAAGTTAAAGTGAATCAA
TTAAAAGTAACCAGCAACCAAGTAAATCAACTGCAACTACTGAAATCTGCCAAGAAGTAATTATTGAATA
CAAGAAGAGAACTCTGGGCGCCACAACCATGGACTCGGGCCGGGACTTCCTGACCCTGCACGGCCTACAG
GATGATGAGGATCTACAGGCGCTGCTGAAGGGCAGCCAGCTCCTGAAGGTGAAGTCCAGCTCATGGAGGA
GAGAGCGCTTCTACAAGTTGCAGGAGGACTGCAAGACCATCTGGCAGGAGTCCCGCAAGGTCATGCGGAC
CCCGGAGTCCCAGCTGTTCTCCATCGAGGACATTCAGGAGGTGCGAATGGGGCACCGCACGGAGGGTCTG
GAGAAGTTCGCCCGTGATGTGCCCGAGGACCGCTGCTTCTCCATTGTCTTCAAGGACCAGCGCAATACAC
TAGACCTCATCGCCCCATCGCCAGCTGATGCCCAGCACTGGGTGCTGGGGCTGCACAAGATCATCCACCA
CTCAGGCTCCATGGACCAGCGTCAGAAGCTACAGCACTGGATTCACTCCTGCTTGCGAAAAGCTGACAAA
AACAAGGACAACAAGATGAGCTTCAAGGAGCTGCAGAACTTCCTGAAGGAGCTCAACATCCTCGAGATGG
ATAGCACCGAGGCAGTGATCAAGGAGTTCATGCGGTTCAAGGTGCACATGGAGGGCTCCATGAACGGCCA
CGAGTTCGAGATCGAGGGCGAGGGCGAGGGCCGCCCCTACGAGGGCACCCAGACCGCCAAGCTGAGGGTG
ACCAAGGGTGGCCCCCTGCCCTTCTCCTGGGACATCCTGTCCCCTCAGTTCATGTACGGCTCCAGGGCCT
TCACGAAGCACCCCGCCGACATCCCCGACTACTGGAAGCAGTCCTTCCCCGAGGGCTTCAAGTGGGAGCG
CGTGATGAACTTCGAGGACGGCGGCGCTGTGTCCGTGGCCCAGGACACCTCCCTGGAGGACGGCACCCTG
ATCTACAAGGTGAAGCTCCGCGGCACCAACTTCCCTCCTGACGGCCCCGTAATGCAGAAGAAGACAATGG
GCTGGGAAGCATCCACCGAGCGGTTGTACCCCGAGGACGTCGTGCTGAAGGGCGACATTAAGATGGCCCT
GCGCCTGAAGGACGGCGGTCGCTACCTGGCGGACTTCAAGACCACCTACAGGGCCAAGAAGCCCGTGCAG
ATGCCCGGCGCTTTCAACATCGACCGCAAGTTGGACATCACATCCCACAACGAGGACTACACCGTGGTGG
AACAGTACGAACGCTCCGTGGCCCGCCACTCCACCGGCGGCTCCGGTGGCTCCTAAGCGATCGCTATCGA
TGTTATAAGTTCTGAACCGAGAAAGAGGGGAGAATGTAGAGCCGATAGCTGCCCAATACTGCCACGCCCC
CAGCAGCCCAGGCATGGAAAATAATACAGAGAAAATCCACACTTATTAGGTGCTACTGTAATTTTTTTTA
AATCGCTTAAAATTATTCGGCGTTTGCCTAGTGCAAGGCCCATTTATGGACAATTGTTTGCCAAACTCAA
AGTTTGCCGGTCGGAGGAAAAGTTACAACGCCAAAATGTGTTGAAAAATGCAAAAGAAATTATTAAAAAC
ATTAAAAAATTATTAAATAATCTATGTAATTCTTGAATGTAAACTCTGTGTAAATACTAAAAATGAAAAA
CAAAATGGAAAGCGTAGATGGAGAACAGTTGAATCGTTATATATTTAAATTAATATTGCATTTATTTCCA
AATTACAGTGGGAGAAGCGCTGACCGACTTCTTGCAGTGTACTCTCGAAATAAAACCCCTGTCTGTACCA
CGTAAAACCCCTACTAAAAATTAGTCTCGCCCGCTGCTCACAGTTAGTTTAGTTCAATTATACGCTACTG
TTTAATTTATTAACTGTACTTATTAATGCGCGTCATGAATAATGATTGACTGTCCCTTATTTTTTTTTTT
TGCTAATTTCTGTATTAAATTTAATGATTTACCATAAAAATATAAATAAAAATGACGGTCGAGTTGTAAA
ATTAATAAAAAAAAAAAACGAATGCTGCGGCCGCAGGCTAGGTGGAGGCTCAGTGATGATAAGTCTGCGA
TGGTGGATGCATGTGTCATGGTCATAGCTGTTTCCTGTGTGAAATTGTTATCCGCTCAGAGGGCACAATC
CTATTCCGCGCTATCCGACAATCTCCAAGACATTAGGTGGAGTTCAGTTCGGCGTATGGCATATGTCGCT
GGAAAGAACATGTGAGCAAAAGGCCAGCAAAAGGCCAGGAACCGTAAAAAGGCCGCGTTGCTGGCGTTTT
TCCATAGGCTCCGCCCCCCTGACGAGCATCACAAAAATCGACGCTCAAGTCAGAGGTGGCGAAACCCGAC
AGGACTATAAAGATACCAGGCGTTTCCCCCTGGAAGCTCCCTCGTGCGCTCTCCTGTTCCGACCCTGCCG
CTTACCGGATACCTGTCCGCCTTTCTCCCTTCGGGAAGCGTGGCGCTTTCTCATAGCTCACGCTGTAGGT
ATCTCAGTTCGGTGTAGGTCGTTCGCTCCAAGCTGGGCTGTGTGCACGAACCCCCCGTTCAGCCCGACCG
CTGCGCCTTATCCGGTAACTATCGTCTTGAGTCCAACCCGGTAAGACACGACTTATCGCCACTGGCAGCA
GCCACTGGTAACAGGATTAGCAGAGCGAGGTATGTAGGCGGTGCTACAGAGTTCTTGAAGTGGTGGCCTA
ACTACGGCTACACTAGAAGAACAGTATTTGGTATCTGCGCTCTGCTGAAGCCAGTTACCTTCGGAAAAAG
AGTTGGTAGCTCTTGATCCGGCAAACAAACCACCGCTGGTAGCGGTGGTTTTTTTGTTTGCAAGCAGCAG
ATTACGCGCAGAAAAAAAGGATCTCAAGAAGATCCTTTGATCTTTTCTACGGGGTCTGACGCTCTATTCA
ACAAAGCCGCCGTCCCGTCAAGTCAGCGTAAATGGGTAGGGGGCTTCAAATCGTCCTCGTGATACCAATT
CGGAGCCTGCTTTTTTGTACAAACTTGTTGATAATGGCAATTCAAGGATCTTCACCTAGATCCTTTTAAA
TTAAAAATGAAGTTTTAAATCAATCTAAAGTATATATGAGTAAACTTGGTCTGACAGTTACCAATGCTTA
ATCAGTGAGGCACCTATCTCAGCGATCTGTCTATTTCGTTCATCCATAGTTGCCTGACTCCCCGTCGTGT
AGATAACTACGATACGGGAGGGCTTACCATCTGGCCCCAGTGCTGCAATGATACCGCGAGAGCCACGCTC
ACCGGCTCCAGATTTATCAGCAATAAACCAGCCAGCCGGAAGGGCCGAGCGCAGAAGTGGTCCTGCAACT
TTATCCGCCTCCATCCAGTCTATTAATTGTTGCCGGGAAGCTAGAGTAAGTAGTTCGCCAGTTAATAGTT
TGCGCAACGTTGTTGCCATTGCTACAGGCATCGTGGTGTCACGCTCGTCGTTTGGTATGGCTTCATTCAG
CTCCGGTTCCCAACGATCAAGGCGAGTTACATGATCCCCCATGTTGTGCAAAAAAGCGGTTAGCTCCTTC
GGTCCTCCGATCGTTGTCAGAAGTAAGTTGGCCGCAGTGTTATCACTCATGGTTATGGCAGCACTGCATA
ATTCTCTTACTGTCATGCCATCCGTAAGATGCTTTTCTGTGACTGGTGAGTACTCAACCAAGTCATTCTG
AGAATAGTGTATGCGGCGACCGAGTTGCTCTTGCCCGGCGTCAATACGGGATAATACCGCGCCACATAGC
AGAACTTTAAAAGTGCTCATCATTGGAAAACGTTCTTCGGGGCGAAAACTCTCAAGGATCTTACCGCTGT
TGAGATCCAGTTCGATGTAACCCACTCGTGCACCCAACTGATCTTCAGCATCTTTTACTTTCACCAGCGT
TTCTGGGTGAGCAAAAACAGGAAGGCAAAATGCCGCAAAAAAGGGAATAAGGGCGACACGGAAATGTTGA
ATACTCATACTCTTCCTTTTTCAATATTATTGAAGCATTTATCAGGGTTATTGTCTCATGAGCGGATACA
TATTTGAATGTATTTAGAAAAATAAACAAATAGGGGTTCCGCGCACATTTCCCCGAAAAGTGCCAGATA
