>Addgene plasmid #225935 | 8_T7-PH-mScarlet3 | depositor partial sequence | sequence record 442787 | insert
TAATACGACTCACTATAGGGCGAATTGGGTAAAGTGCAAGTTAAAGTGAATCAATTAAAAGTAACCAGCA
ACCAAGTAAATCAACTGCAACTACTGAAATCTGCCAAGAAGTAATTATTGAATACAAGAAGAGAACTCTG
GGCGCCACAACCATGGACTCGGGCCGGGACTTCCTGACCCTGCACGGCCTACAGGATGATGAGGATCTAC
AGGCGCTGCTGAAGGGCAGCCAGCTCCTGAAGGTGAAGTCCAGCTCATGGAGGAGAGAGCGCTTCTACAA
GTTGCAGGAGGACTGCAAGACCATCTGGCAGGAGTCCCGCAAGGTCATGCGGACCCCGGAGTCCCAGCTG
TTCTCCATCGAGGACATTCAGGAGGTGCGAATGGGGCACCGCACGGAGGGTCTGGAGAAGTTCGCCCGTG
ATGTGCCCGAGGACCGCTGCTTCTCCATTGTCTTCAAGGACCAGCGCAATACACTAGACCTCATCGCCCC
ATCGCCAGCTGATGCCCAGCACTGGGTGCTGGGGCTGCACAAGATCATCCACCACTCAGGCTCCATGGAC
CAGCGTCAGAAGCTACAGCACTGGATTCACTCCTGCTTGCGAAAAGCTGACAAAAACAAGGACAACAAGA
TGAGCTTCAAGGAGCTGCAGAACTTCCTGAAGGAGCTCAACATCCTCGAGATGGATAGCACCGAGGCAGT
GATCAAGGAGTTCATGCGGTTCAAGGTGCACATGGAGGGCTCCATGAACGGCCACGAGTTCGAGATCGAG
GGCGAGGGCGAGGGCCGCCCCTACGAGGGCACCCAGACCGCCAAGCTGAGGGTGACCAAGGGTGGCCCCC
TGCCCTTCTCCTGGGACATCCTGTCCCCTCAGTTCATGTACGGCTCCAGGGCCTTCACGAAGCACCCCGC
CGACATCCCCGACTACTGGAAGCAGTCCTTCCCCGAGGGCTTCAAGTGGGAGCGCGTGATGAACTTCGAG
GACGGCGGCGCTGTGTCCGTGGCCCAGGACACCTCCCTGGAGGACGGCACCCTGATCTACAAGGTGAAGC
TCCGCGGCACCAACTTCCCTCCTGACGGCCCCGTAATGCAGAAGAAGACAATGGGCTGGGAAGCATCCAC
CGAGCGGTTGTACCCCGAGGACGTCGTGCTGAAGGGCGACATTAAGATGGCCCTGCGCCTGAAGGACGGC
GGTCGCTACCTGGCGGACTTCAAGACCACCTACAGGGCCAAGAAGCCCGTGCAGATGCCCGGCGCTTTCA
ACATCGACCGCAAGTTGGACATCACATCCCACAACGAGGACTACACCGTGGTGGAACAGTACGAACGCTC
CGTGGCCCGCCACTCCACCGGCGGCTCCGGTGGCTCCTAAGCGATCGCTATCGATGTTATAAGTTCTGAA
CCGAGAAAGAGGGGAGAATGTAGAGCCGATAGCTGCCCAATACTGCCACGCCCCCAGCAGCCCAGGCATG
GAAAATAATACAGAGAAAATCCACACTTATTAGGTGCTACTGTAATTTTTTTTAAATCGCTTAAAATTAT
TCGGCGTTTGCCTAGTGCAAGGCCCATTTATGGACAATTGTTTGCCAAACTCAAAGTTTGCCGGTCGGAG
GAAAAGTTACAACGCCAAAATGTGTTGAAAAATGCAAAAGAAATTATTAAAAACATTAAAAAATTATTAA
ATAATCTATGTAATTCTTGAATGTAAACTCTGTGTAAATACTAAAAATGAAAAACAAAATGGAAAGCGTA
GATGGAGAACAGTTGAATCGTTATATATTTAAATTAATATTGCATTTATTTCCAAATTACAGTGGGAGAA
GCGCTGACCGACTTCTTGCAGTGTACTCTCGAAATAAAACCCCTGTCTGTACCACGTAAAACCCCTACTA
AAAATTAGTCTCGCCCGCTGCTCACAGTTAGTTTAGTTCAATTATACGCTACTGTTTAATTTATTAACTG
TACTTATTAATGCGCGTCATGAATAATGATTGACTGTCCCTTATTTTTTTTTTTTGCTAATTTCTGTATT
AAATTTAATGATTTACCATAAAAATATAAATAAAAATGACGGTCGAGTTGTAAAATTAATAAAAAAAAAA
AACGAATGCTGCGGCCGC
